>Addgene plasmid #123647 | pUC57-Kan_z2-1_APikL1 | addgene full sequence | sequence record 244327 | Addgene NGS Result
TCGCGCGTTTCGGTGATGACGGTGAAAACCTCTGACACATGCAGCTCCCGGAGACGGTCACAGCTTGTCT
GTAAGCGGATGCCGGGAGCAGACAAGCCCGTCAGGGCGCGTCAGCGGGTGTTGGCGGGTGTCGGGGCTGG
CTTAACTATGCGGCATCAGAGCAGATTGTACTGAGAGTGCACCATATGCGGTGTGAAATACCGCACAGAT
GCGTAAGGAGAAAATACCGCATCAGGCGCCATTCGCCATTCAGGCTGCGCAACTGTTGGGAAGGGCGATC
GGTGCGGGCCTCTTCGCTATTACGCCAGCTGGCGAAAGGGGGATGTGCTGCAAGGCGATTAAGTTGGGTA
ACGCCAGGGTTTTCCCAGTCACGACGTTGTAAAACGACGGCCAGTGAATTGACGCGTATTGGGATGGAAC
TTGGTCTCTAATGAGAAAAGATAATGAAATTATGAGAAAAGGTGGTATTGATTTGTCTAGAGAACCAGAT
CCAAATTTTATTGATCATGCTGGTACTCCACCAGCTGAATGTTTTTGGTTTATGTATTATAATGGTCAAA
GAATTGATGCTGGTACTTGTTATTCTGCTTGGTCTTTTGGTTTGAAAGTTGGTTCTTCTTTTGTTGATAT
TAAAACTGATGAAGATTGTAATTTGTATGGTACTTATGCTCCAGGTTGGATTGTTTTGGGTAAAAAAAGA
CCAGGTTTTTGAGCTTAGAGACCAAGTTCCATCCCAATGGCGCGCCGAGCTTGGCTCGAGCATGGTCATA
GCTGTTTCCTGTGTGAAATTGTTATCCGCTCACAATTCCACACAACATACGAGCCGGAAGCATAAAGTGT
AAAGCCTGGGGTGCCTAATGAGTGAGCTAACTCACATTAATTGCGTTGCGCTCACTGCCCGCTTTCCAGT
CGGGAAACCTGTCGTGCCAGCTGCATTAATGAATCGGCCAACGCGCGGGGAGAGGCGGTTTGCGTATTGG
GCGCTCTTCCGCTTCCTCGCTCACTGACTCGCTGCGCTCGGTCGTTCGGCTGCGGCGAGCGGTATCAGCT
CACTCAAAGGCGGTAATACGGTTATCCACAGAATCAGGGGATAACGCAGGAAAGAACATGTGAGCAAAAG
GCCAGCAAAAGGCCAGGAACCGTAAAAAGGCCGCGTTGCTGGCGTTTTTCCATAGGCTCCGCCCCCCTGA
CGAGCATCACAAAAATCGACGCTCAAGTCAGAGGTGGCGAAACCCGACAGGACTATAAAGATACCAGGCG
TTTCCCCCTGGAAGCTCCCTCGTGCGCTCTCCTGTTCCGACCCTGCCGCTTACCGGATACCTGTCCGCCT
TTCTCCCTTCGGGAAGCGTGGCGCTTTCTCATAGCTCACGCTGTAGGTATCTCAGTTCGGTGTAGGTCGT
TCGCTCCAAGCTGGGCTGTGTGCACGAACCCCCCGTTCAGCCCGACCGCTGCGCCTTATCCGGTAACTAT
CGTCTTGAGTCCAACCCGGTAAGACACGACTTATCGCCACTGGCAGCAGCCACTGGTAACAGGATTAGCA
GAGCGAGGTATGTAGGCGGTGCTACAGAGTTCTTGAAGTGGTGGCCTAACTACGGCTACACTAGAAGAAC
AGTATTTGGTATCTGCGCTCTGCTGAAGCCAGTTACCTTCGGAAAAAGAGTTGGTAGCTCTTGATCCGGC
AAACAAACCACCGCTGGTAGCGGTGGTTTTTTTGTTTGCAAGCAGCAGATTACGCGCAGAAAAAAAGGAT
CTCAAGAAGATCCTTTGATCTTTTCTACGGGGTCTGACGCTCAGTGGAACGAAAACTCACGTTAAGGGAT
TTTGGTCATGAGATTATCAAAAAGGATCTTCACCTAGATCCTTTTAAATTAAAAATGAAGTTTTAAATCA
ATCTAAAGTATATATGAGTAAACTTGGTCTGACAGTTAGAAAAACTCATCGAGCATCAAATGAAACTGCA
ATTTATTCATATCAGGATTATCAATACCATATTTTTGAAAAAGCCGTTTCTGTAATGAAGGAGAAAACTC
ACCGAGGCAGTTCCATAGGATGGCAAGATCCTGGTATCGGTCTGCGATTCCGACTCGTCCAACATCAATA
CAACCTATTAATTTCCCCTCGTCAAAAATAAGGTTATCAAGTGAGAAATCACCATGAGTGACGACTGAAT
CCGGTGAGAATGGCAAAAGTTTATGCATTTCTTTCCAGACTTGTTCAACAGGCCAGCCATTACGCTCGTC
ATCAAAATCACTCGCATCAACCAAACCGTTATTCATTCGTGATTGCGCCTGAGCGAGACGAAATACGCGA
TCGCTGTTAAAAGGACAATTACAAACAGGAATCGAATGCAACCGGCGCAGGAACACTGCCAGCGCATCAA
CAATATTTTCACCTGAATCAGGATATTCTTCTAATACCTGGAATGCTGTTTTCCCAGGGATCGCAGTGGT
GAGTAACCATGCATCATCAGGAGTACGGATAAAATGCTTGATGGTCGGAAGAGGCATAAATTCCGTCAGC
CAGTTTAGTCTGACCATCTCATCTGTAACATCATTGGCAACGCTACCTTTGCCATGTTTCAGAAACAACT
CTGGCGCATCGGGCTTCCCATACAATCGATAGATTGTCGCACCTGATTGCCCGACATTATCGCGAGCCCA
TTTATACCCATATAAATCAGCATCCATGTTGGAATTTAATCGCGGCCTAGAGCAAGACGTTTCCCGTTGA
ATATGGCTCATACTCTTCCTTTTTCAATATTATTGAAGCATTTATCAGGGTTATTGTCTCATGAGCGGAT
ACATATTTGAATGTATTTAGAAAAATAAACAAATAGGGGTTCCGCGCACATTTCCCCGAAAAGTGCCACC
TGACGTCTAAGAAACCATTATTATCATGACATTAACCTATAAAAATAGGCGTATCACGAGGCCCTTTCGT
C
Features (pLannotate 1.2.2; 10 found; start..end, strand, type, name):
    137..236     +  misc_feature   bom (fragment): basis of mobility region from pBR322
    242..399     -  CDS            lacZα (fragment): LacZα fragment of β-galactosidase; lacZ fragment
    789..805     -  protein_bind   lac operator: The lac repressor binds to the lac operator to inhibit transcription in E. coli. This inhibition can be relieved by adding lactose or isopropyl-β-D-thiogalactopyranoside (IPTG). lac repressor encoded by lacI
    813..843     -  promoter       lac promoter: promoter for the E. coli lac operon
    858..879     -  protein_bind   CAP binding site: CAP binding activates transcription in the presence of cAMP. E. coli catabolite activator protein
    892..984     -  CDS            lacI (fragment): lac repressor; lacI; The lac repressor binds to the lac operator to inhibit transcription in E. coli. This inhibition can be relieved by adding lactose or isopropyl-β-D-thiogalactopyranoside (IPTG).
   1167..1755    -  rep_origin     ori: high-copy-number ColE1/pMB1/pBR322/pUC origin of replication
   1926..2741    -  CDS            KanR: aminoglycoside phosphotransferase; aph(3')-Ia; confers resistance to kanamycin in bacteria or G418 (Geneticin®) in eukaryotes
   2742..2846    -  promoter       AmpR promoter: bla
   2941..35      +  CDS            rop (fragment) (across the origin): Rop protein, which maintains plasmids at low copy number; rop
