[The description below was written by a language model from this plasmid's Addgene catalogue record and pLannotate feature annotations shown in this document.]
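Description:
pUC57-Kan_z2-1_APikL1 is a small, high-copy E. coli cloning plasmid that serves as a Level 0 module in a Golden Gate assembly system. It is built on the pUC57-Kan backbone (2,626 bp without insert; the sequenced plasmid is 2,941 nt) and replicates from a ColE1/pUC-type origin. Selection is by kanamycin, conferred by an aph(3')-Ia aminoglycoside phosphotransferase gene that the annotation places downstream of the bla (AmpR) promoter. Short remnants of bom, rop and lacI are also detected; these are backbone fragments rather than functional genes.

The insert, z2-1_APikL1, was placed into the EcoRV site of the pUC57 polylinker, which lies within the lacZα region. Consistent with this, the feature table shows the lac promoter, lac operator and CAP binding site separated from only a fragment of lacZα by an unannotated stretch of roughly 390 nt. This gap presumably holds the insert and flanking polylinker, and the lacZ marker listed in the record reflects the backbone's blue/white screening capability. The automated annotation does not recognise the insert itself, and the record gives no species, function or exact length for it. The associated publication title indicates that the plasmid belongs to a clone resource of Magnaporthe oryzae effectors with sequence and structural similarities across host-specific lineages, so the insert is most likely one such effector coding sequence.

As a Level 0 part, the plasmid carries no expression elements intended for the insert. It is meant to donate the insert by Type IIS restriction-ligation into higher-level transcriptional units, although the specific enzyme sites and overhangs are not stated. M13 forward and reverse primer sites flank the insert for sequence verification.
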