Addgene plasmid #123647: pUC57-Kan_z2-1_APikL1
Purpose: Level 0 Golden-Gate compatible vector
Depositing lab: Sophien Kamoun. Depositing organization: Sainsbury Laboratory, Norwich. Publication: A Clone Resource of Magnaporthe oryzae Effectors That Share Sequence and Structural Similarities Across Host-Specific Lineages. Petit-Houdenot Y, Langner T, Harant A, Win J, Kamoun S. Mol Plant Microbe Interact. 2020 Aug;33(8):1032-1035. doi: 10.1094/MPMI-03-20-0052-A. Epub 2020 Jun 22. PubMed 32460610.
Backbone
  Vector backbone: pUC57-Kan
  Backbone size w/o insert (bp): 2626
  Vector type: Golden Gate
  Selectable markers: lacZ
Growth in bacteria
  Bacterial resistance: Kanamycin, 50 μg/mL
  Growth temperature: 37°C
  Growth strain: DH5alpha
  Copy number: High Copy
Gene/Insert
  Gene/Insert name: z2-1_APikL1
  Cloning method: Restriction Enzyme; 5′ cloning site EcoRV (unknown if destroyed); 3′ cloning site EcoRV (unknown if destroyed)
  Sequencing primers: 5′ M13Fw; 3′ M13Rv
Terms and licenses: Academic/Nonprofit Terms; Industry Terms: Not Available to Industry
How to cite: pUC57-Kan_z2-1_APikL1 was a gift from Sophien Kamoun (Addgene plasmid # 123647 ; http://n2t.net/addgene:123647 ; RRID:Addgene_123647)
