>Addgene plasmid #123647 | pUC57-Kan_z2-1_APikL1 | depositor partial sequence | sequence record 235895 | z2-1_APikL1
TTGGTCTCTAATGAGAAAAGATAATGAAATTATGAGAAAAGGTGGTATTGATTTGTCTAGAGAACCAGAT
CCAAATTTTATTGATCATGCTGGTACTCCACCAGCTGAATGTTTTTGGTTTATGTATTATAATGGTCAAA
GAATTGATGCTGGTACTTGTTATTCTGCTTGGTCTTTTGGTTTGAAAGTTGGTTCTTCTTTTGTTGATAT
TAAAACTGATGAAGATTGTAATTTGTATGGTACTTATGCTCCAGGTTGGATTGTTTTGGGTAAAAAAAGA
CCAGGTTTTTGAGCTTAGAGACCAA
