>Addgene plasmid #123647 | pUC57-Kan_z2-1_APikL1 | depositor partial sequence | sequence record 235896 | empty_vector
TCGCGCGTTTCGGTGATGACGGTGAAAACCTCTGACACATGCAGCTCCCGGAGACGGTCACAGCTTGTCT
GTAAGCGGATGCCGGGAGCAGACAAGCCCGTCAGGGCGCGTCAGCGGGTGTTGGCGGGTGTCGGGGCTGG
CTTAACTATGCGGCATCAGAGCAGATTGTACTGAGAGTGCACCATATGCGGTGTGAAATACCGCACAGAT
GCGTAAGGAGAAAATACCGCATCAGGCGCCATTCGCCATTCAGGCTGCGCAACTGTTGGGAAGGGCGATC
GGTGCGGGCCTCTTCGCTATTACGCCAGCTGGCGAAAGGGGGATGTGCTGCAAGGCGATTAAGTTGGGTA
ACGCCAGGGTTTTCCCAGTCACGACGTTGTAAAACGACGGCCAGTGAATTGACGCGTATTGGGATATCCC
AATGGCGCGCCGAGCTTGGCTCGAGCATGGTCATAGCTGTTTCCTGTGTGAAATTGTTATCCGCTCACAA
TTCCACACAACATACGAGCCGGAAGCATAAAGTGTAAAGCCTGGGGTGCCTAATGAGTGAGCTAACTCAC
ATTAATTGCGTTGCGCTCACTGCCCGCTTTCCAGTCGGGAAACCTGTCGTGCCAGCTGCATTAATGAATC
GGCCAACGCGCGGGGAGAGGCGGTTTGCGTATTGGGCGCTCTTCCGCTTCCTCGCTCACTGACTCGCTGC
GCTCGGTCGTTCGGCTGCGGCGAGCGGTATCAGCTCACTCAAAGGCGGTAATACGGTTATCCACAGAATC
AGGGGATAACGCAGGAAAGAACATGTGAGCAAAAGGCCAGCAAAAGGCCAGGAACCGTAAAAAGGCCGCG
TTGCTGGCGTTTTTCCATAGGCTCCGCCCCCCTGACGAGCATCACAAAAATCGACGCTCAAGTCAGAGGT
GGCGAAACCCGACAGGACTATAAAGATACCAGGCGTTTCCCCCTGGAAGCTCCCTCGTGCGCTCTCCTGT
TCCGACCCTGCCGCTTACCGGATACCTGTCCGCCTTTCTCCCTTCGGGAAGCGTGGCGCTTTCTCATAGC
TCACGCTGTAGGTATCTCAGTTCGGTGTAGGTCGTTCGCTCCAAGCTGGGCTGTGTGCACGAACCCCCCG
TTCAGCCCGACCGCTGCGCCTTATCCGGTAACTATCGTCTTGAGTCCAACCCGGTAAGACACGACTTATC
GCCACTGGCAGCAGCCACTGGTAACAGGATTAGCAGAGCGAGGTATGTAGGCGGTGCTACAGAGTTCTTG
AAGTGGTGGCCTAACTACGGCTACACTAGAAGAACAGTATTTGGTATCTGCGCTCTGCTGAAGCCAGTTA
CCTTCGGAAAAAGAGTTGGTAGCTCTTGATCCGGCAAACAAACCACCGCTGGTAGCGGTGGTTTTTTTGT
TTGCAAGCAGCAGATTACGCGCAGAAAAAAAGGATCTCAAGAAGATCCTTTGATCTTTTCTACGGGGTCT
GACGCTCAGTGGAACGAAAACTCACGTTAAGGGATTTTGGTCATGAGATTATCAAAAAGGATCTTCACCT
AGATCCTTTTAAATTAAAAATGAAGTTTTAAATCAATCTAAAGTATATATGAGTAAACTTGGTCTGACAG
TTAGAAAAACTCATCGAGCATCAAATGAAACTGCAATTTATTCATATCAGGATTATCAATACCATATTTT
TGAAAAAGCCGTTTCTGTAATGAAGGAGAAAACTCACCGAGGCAGTTCCATAGGATGGCAAGATCCTGGT
ATCGGTCTGCGATTCCGACTCGTCCAACATCAATACAACCTATTAATTTCCCCTCGTCAAAAATAAGGTT
ATCAAGTGAGAAATCACCATGAGTGACGACTGAATCCGGTGAGAATGGCAAAAGTTTATGCATTTCTTTC
CAGACTTGTTCAACAGGCCAGCCATTACGCTCGTCATCAAAATCACTCGCATCAACCAAACCGTTATTCA
TTCGTGATTGCGCCTGAGCGAGACGAAATACGCGATCGCTGTTAAAAGGACAATTACAAACAGGAATCGA
ATGCAACCGGCGCAGGAACACTGCCAGCGCATCAACAATATTTTCACCTGAATCAGGATATTCTTCTAAT
ACCTGGAATGCTGTTTTCCCAGGGATCGCAGTGGTGAGTAACCATGCATCATCAGGAGTACGGATAAAAT
GCTTGATGGTCGGAAGAGGCATAAATTCCGTCAGCCAGTTTAGTCTGACCATCTCATCTGTAACATCATT
GGCAACGCTACCTTTGCCATGTTTCAGAAACAACTCTGGCGCATCGGGCTTCCCATACAATCGATAGATT
GTCGCACCTGATTGCCCGACATTATCGCGAGCCCATTTATACCCATATAAATCAGCATCCATGTTGGAAT
TTAATCGCGGCCTAGAGCAAGACGTTTCCCGTTGAATATGGCTCATACTCTTCCTTTTTCAATATTATTG
AAGCATTTATCAGGGTTATTGTCTCATGAGCGGATACATATTTGAATGTATTTAGAAAAATAAACAAATA
GGGGTTCCGCGCACATTTCCCCGAAAAGTGCCACCTGACGTCTAAGAAACCATTATTATCATGACATTAA
CCTATAAAAATAGGCGTATCACGAGGCCCTTTCGTC
